Addgene plasmid #202128: pL0_AC-acc2
Purpose: Level 0 plasmid containing the promoter from gene 55209 from Phaeodactylum tricornutum with AC overhangs used to build a level 1 construct.
Depositing lab: Christopher Dupont. Depositing organization: J. Craig Venter Institute (JCVI). Publication: Universal loop assembly: open, efficient and cross-kingdom DNA fabrication. Pollak B, Matute T, Nunez I, Cerda A, Lopez C, Vargas V, Kan A, Bielinski V, von Dassow P, Dupont CL, Federici F. Synth Biol (Oxf). 2020;5(1):ysaa001. doi: 10.1093/synbio/ysaa001. Epub 2020 Feb 5. PubMed 32161816.
Backbone
  Vector backbone: pL0R
  Vector type: Synthetic Biology
Growth in bacteria
  Bacterial resistance: Spectinomycin, 50 μg/mL
  Growth temperature: 37°C
  Growth strain: DH5alpha
  Copy number: High Copy
Gene/Insert
  Gene/Insert name: acc2 promoter
  Species: Phaeodactylum tricornutum
  Insert size (bp): 547
  Mutation: None
  Cloning method: Gibson Cloning
How to cite: pL0_AC-acc2 was a gift from Christopher Dupont (Addgene plasmid # 202128 ; http://n2t.net/addgene:202128 ; RRID:Addgene_202128)
