[The description below was written by a language model from this plasmid's Addgene catalogue record and pLannotate feature annotations shown in this document.]
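Description:
pL0_AC-acc2 is a small (about 2.6 kb) Level 0 part plasmid for the Universal Loop assembly system, built on the pL0R backbone and classed as a synthetic biology vector. It is maintained in E. coli as a high-copy plasmid through a ColE1/pUC-type origin of replication and is selected with spectinomycin, resistance being provided by the aadA aminoglycoside adenylyltransferase gene, which also confers streptomycin resistance. The automated annotation finds only two other features: a short fragment matching Tn5 transposase and a remnant of the pUC18/19 multiple cloning site. Both appear to be backbone remnants rather than functional elements.

The payload is a 547 bp unmutated promoter from the marine diatom Phaeodactylum tricornutum, recorded as the acc2 promoter from gene 55209, which was inserted into the backbone by Gibson cloning. The feature table does not annotate this insert, which presumably lies in the unannotated region of the sequence, and the record does not describe the promoter's strength or regulation. The part is flanked by "AC" overhangs, the fusion-site designation that defines its position in the assembly grammar. When the part is released, these ends direct its ordered ligation with compatible downstream parts, such as coding sequences and terminators, into a Level 1 transcription unit.

The plasmid contains no reporter, tag or eukaryotic selection marker, so it is a storage and donor vector for a standardized regulatory part rather than an expression construct. Its stated use is as a building block for Level 1 constructs, which given the promoter's origin would most plausibly be used to drive transgene expression in diatoms.
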