Features (pLannotate 1.2.2; 4 found; start..end, strand, type, name):
    734..1322    -  rep_origin     ori: high-copy-number ColE1/pMB1/pBR322/pUC origin of replication
   1416..2204    -  CDS            aadA: S3AD_ECOLX - Experimental evidence at protein level: Swiss-Prot protein existence level 1. Mediates bacterial resistance to the antibiotics streptomycin and spectinomycin. From Escherichia coli.
   2236..2352    -  CDS            tnpA (fragment): TN5P_ECOLX - Also known as tnp. Experimental evidence at protein level: Swiss-Prot protein existence level 1. Mediates transposition of transposon Tn5 by a 'cut and paste' mechanism. First, the monomeric transposase binds the 19 bp inverted DNA repeats flanking the transposon. Then, dimerization of the DNA- bound transposase creates a synaptic DNA complex. After nicking of the first DNA strand, excision of the transposon proceeds through a series of intermediates. The transposase then mediates the insertion of the transposon at a new site by strand transfer. The activity of the wild- type tran
   2353..2385    -  misc_feature   MCS (fragment): pUC18/19 multiple cloning site
>Addgene plasmid #202128 | pL0_AC-acc2 | depositor full sequence | sequence record 401921 | pL0_AC-acc2 sequence 2599 bps
CATTACTCGCATCCATTCTCAGGCTGTCTCGTCTCGTCTCAGGTCTCAGGAGCACAGTTCAAGTCTCGCG
CGTGACGTGTGTTTCATAGTGTCTCATTTAGTGTGGTGTTGGGTTGTCGTGTCTCACCTGGTCCCCTTGC
TCACAGTCCCCAAAAAACCGTCCAAATTGTCGACAATCGTATCATTTTTTGCCGGTGCGTACGAAACTCA
CCAGTCTCCCGTGGTCCTTTCGTTTTGGAACAAGGGGATTATTCCTTCACTCTGTGTGTGTGTGTGACTG
TCCCTTGTCGCATCCCTCTCTTTTCTCGCCGTCACTGACTGTGAGTAACGTCTCCATATCGACCCAGTCC
GTTCGTTGGTTGGACTCGCGAGCCCCGCGCACTGGAGTCAGGGTACGTACGTCCCGACAAAATATCCTTG
ACTTCCTCCCACGCGTCGCGATGCGATGCGTCCCATCACAGCCTTTCTTGACCCTCGTTTTCAATCACTC
ACCAACACTGACAGTGATACTCTTTTCCCTAGTGCCACTCTTCTCCTCGTGACACTCGTTACTAGCAACG
CAACAACAACAGCTCGATCGATTGTGGCGTCAATGCGAGACCACCAGGATACATAGATTACCACAACTCC
GAGCCCTTCCACCCACAGAATCAGGGGATAACGCAGGAAAGAACATGTGAGCAAAAGGCCAGCAAAAGGC
CAGGAACCGTAAAAAGGCCGCGTTGCTGGCGTTTTTCCATAGGCTCCGCCCCCCTGACGAGCATCACAAA
AATCGACGCTCAAGTCAGAGGTGGCGAAACCCGACAGGACTATAAAGATACCAGGCGTTTCCCCCTGGAA
GCTCCCTCGTGCGCTCTCCTGTTCCGACCCTGCCGCTTACCGGATACCTGTCCGCCTTTCTCCCTTCGGG
AAGCGTGGCGCTTTCTCATAGCTCACGCTGTAGGTATCTCAGTTCGGTGTAGGTCGTTCGCTCCAAGCTG
GGCTGTGTGCACGAACCCCCCGTTCAGCCCGACCGCTGCGCCTTATCCGGTAACTATCGTCTTGAGTCCA
ACCCGGTAAGACACGACTTATCGCCACTGGCAGCAGCCACTGGTAACAGGATTAGCAGAGCGAGGTATGT
AGGCGGTGCTACAGAGTTCTTGAAGTGGTGGCCTAACTACGGCTACACTAGAAGAACAGTATTTGGTATC
TGCGCTCTGCTGAAGCCAGTTACCTTCGGAAAAAGAGTTGGTAGCTCTTGATCCGGCAAACAAACCACCG
CTGGTAGCGGTGGTTTTTTTGTTTGCAAGCAGCAGATTACGCGCAGAAAAAAAGGATCTCAAGAAGATCC
TTTGATCTTTTCTACGGGGTCTGACGCTCAGTGGAACGAAAACTCACGTTAAGGGATTTTGGTCATGCAT
TCTAGGTGATTATTATTTGCCGACTACCTTGGTGATCTCGCCTTTCACGTAGTGGACAAATTCTTCCAAC
TGATCTGCGCGCGAGGCCAAGCGATCTTCTTCTTGTCCAAGATAAGCCTGTCTAGCTTCAAGTATGACGG
GCTGATACTGGGCCGGCAGGCGCTCCATTGCCCAGTCGGCAGCGACATCCTTCGGCGCGATTTTGCCGGT
TACTGCGCTGTACCAAATGCGGGACAACGTAAGCACTACATTTCGCTCATCGCCAGCCCAGTCGGGCGGC
GAGTTCCATAGCGTTAAGGTTTCATTTAGCGCCTCAAATAGATCCTGTTCAGGAACCGGATCAAAGAGTT
CCTCCGCCGCTGGACCTACCAAGGCAACGCTATGTTCTCTTGCTTTTGTCAGCAAGATAGCCAGATCAAT
GTCGATCGTGGCTGGCTCGAAGATACCAGCAAGAATGTCATTGCGCTGCCATTCTCCAAATTGCAGTTCG
CGCTTAGCTGGATAACGCCACGGAATGATGTCGTCGTGCACAACAATGGTGACTTCTACAGCGCGGAGAA
TCTCACTCTCTCCAGGGGAAGCCGAAGTTTCCAAAAGGTCGTTGATCAAAGCTCGCCGCGTTGTTTCATC
AAGCCTTACGGTCACCGTAACCAGCAAATCAATATCACTGTGTGGCTTCAGGCCGCCATCCACTGCGGAG
CCGTACAAATGTACGGCCAGCAACGTCGGTTCGAGATGGCGCTCGATGACGCCAACTACCTCTGATAGTT
GAGTCGATACTTCGGCGATCACCGCTTCCCTCATGCGAAACGATCCTCATCCTGTCTCTTGATCAGATAT
TGATCCCCTGCGCCATCAGATCCTTGGCGGCAAGAAAGCCATCCAGTTTACTTTGCAGGGCTTCCCAACC
TTACCAGAGGGCGCCCCAGCTGGCAATTCCGGTTCGCTTGCTAAGCTTGCATGCCTGCAAGTCGACTCTA
GAGGAGCGGTGATCACAGGCAGCAACGCTCTGTCATCGTTACAATCAACATGCTACCCTCCGCGAGATCA
TCCGTGTTTCAAACCCGGCAGCTTAGTTGCCGTTCTTCCGAATAGCATCGGTAACATGAGCAAAGTCTGC
CGCCTTACAACGGCTCTCCCGCTGACGCCGTCCCGGACTGATGGGCTGCCTGTATCGAGTGGTGATTTTG
TGCCGAGCT
