Features (pLannotate 1.2.2; 4 found; start..end, strand, type, name):
    734..1322    -  rep_origin     ori: high-copy-number ColE1/pMB1/pBR322/pUC origin of replication
   1416..2204    -  CDS            aadA: S3AD_ECOLX - Experimental evidence at protein level: Swiss-Prot protein existence level 1. Mediates bacterial resistance to the antibiotics streptomycin and spectinomycin. From Escherichia coli.
   2236..2352    -  CDS            tnpA (fragment): TN5P_ECOLX - Also known as tnp. Experimental evidence at protein level: Swiss-Prot protein existence level 1. Mediates transposition of transposon Tn5 by a 'cut and paste' mechanism. First, the monomeric transposase binds the 19 bp inverted DNA repeats flanking the transposon. Then, dimerization of the DNA- bound transposase creates a synaptic DNA complex. After nicking of the first DNA strand, excision of the transposon proceeds through a series of intermediates. The transposase then mediates the insertion of the transposon at a new site by strand transfer. The activity of the wild- type tran
   2353..2385    -  misc_feature   MCS (fragment): pUC18/19 multiple cloning site
>Addgene plasmid #202128 | pL0_AC-acc2 | addgene full sequence | sequence record 405563 | Addgene NGS Result
CATTACTCGCATCCATTCTCAGGCTGTCTCGTCTCGTCTCAGGTCTCAGGAGCACAGTTCAAGTCTCGCG
CGTGACGTGTGTTTCATAGTKTCTCNTTTARTGTGGTGTTGGGTTGTCGTGTCTCACCTGGTCCCCTTGC
TCACAGTCCCCAAAAAACCGTCCAAATTGTCGACAATCGTATCATTTTTTGCCGGTGCGTACGAAACTCA
CCAGTCTCCCGTGGTCCTTTCGTYTTGGAACAAGGGGATTATTCCTTCACTCTSTGTGTGTGTGTGACTG
TCCCTTGTCGYATCCCTSTCTTTTCTCGCCGTCACTGACTGTSAGTRACGTCTCCRTATCGACCCAGTCC
GTTCGTTGGTTGGACTCGCGAGCCCCGCGCACTGGAGTCAGGGTACGTACGTCCCGACAAAATATCCTTG
ACTTCCTCCCACGCGTCSMGATGCGATGCGTCCCATCACAGCCTTTCTTGACCCTCGTTTTCAATCACTC
ACCAACACTGACASTGATACTCTTTTCCCTAGTGCCACTCTTCTCCTCGTGACACTCGTTACTAGCAACG
CAACAACAACAGCTCGATCGATTGTGGCGTCAATGCGAGACCACCAGGATACATAGATTACCACAACTCC
GAGCCCTTCCACCCACAGAATCAGGGGATAACGCAGGAAAGAACATGTGAGCAAAAGGCCAGCAAAAGGC
CAGGAACCGTAAAAAGGCCGCGTTGCTGGCGTTTTTCCATAGGCTCCGCCCCCCTGACGAGCATCACAAA
AATCGACGCTCAAGTCAGAGGTGGCGAAACCCGACAGGACTATAAAGATACCAGGCGTTTCCCCCTGGAA
GCTCCCTCGTGCGCTCTCCTGTTCCGACCCTGCCGCTTACCGGATACCTGTCCGCCTTTCTCCCTTCGGG
AAGCGTGGCGCTTTCTCATAGCTCACGCTGTAGGTATCTCAGTTCGGTGTAGGTCGTTCGCTCCAAGCTG
GGCTGTGTGCACGAACCCCCCGTTCAGCCCGACCGCTGCGCCTTATCCGGTAACTATCGTCTTGAGTCCA
ACCCGGTAAGACACGACTTATCGCCACTGGCAGCAGCCACTGGTAACAGGATTAGCAGAGCGAGGTATGT
AGGCGGTGCTACAGAGTTCTTGAAGTGGTGGCCTAACTACGGCTACACTAGAAGAACAGTATTTGGTATC
TGCGCTCTGCTGAAGCCAGTTACCTTCGGAAAAAGAGTTGGTAGCTCTTGATCCGGCAAACAAACCACCG
CTGGTAGCGGTGGTTTTTTTGTTTGCAAGCAGCAGATTACGCGCAGAAAAAAAGGATCTCAAGAAGATCC
TTTGATCTTTTCTACGGGGTCTGACGCTCAGTGGAACGAAAACTCACGTTAAGGGATTTTGGTCATGCAT
TCTAGGTGATTATTATTTGCCGACTACCTTGGTGATCTCGCCTTTCACGTAGTGGACAAATTCTTCCAAC
TGATCTGCGCGCGAGGCCAAGCGATCTTCTTCTTGTCCAAGATAAGCCTGTCTAGCTTCAAGTATGACGG
GCTGATACTGGGCCGGCAGGCGCTCCATTGCCCAGTCGGCAGCGACATCCTTCGGCGCGATTTTGCCGGT
TACTGCGCTGTACCAAATGCGGGACAACGTAAGCACTACATTTCGCTCATCGCCAGCCCAGTCGGGCGGC
GAGTTCCATAGCGTTAAGGTTTCATTTAGCGCCTCAAATAGATCCTGTTCAGGAACCGGATCAAAGAGTT
CCTCCGCCGCTGGACCTACCAAGGCAACGCTATGTTCTCTTGCTTTTGTCAGCAAGATAGCCAGATCAAT
GTCGATCGTGGCTGGCTCGAAGATACCAGCAAGAATGTCATTGCGCTGCCATTCTCCAAATTGCAGTTCG
CGCTTAGCTGGATAACGCCACGGAATGATGTCGTCGTGCACAACAATGGTGACTTCTACAGCGCGGAGAA
TCTCACTCTCTCCAGGGGAAGCCGAAGTTTCCAAAAGGTCGTTGATCAAAGCTCGCCGCGTTGTTTCATC
AAGCCTTACGGTCACCGTAACCAGCAAATCAATATCACTGTGTGGCTTCAGGCCGCCATCCACTGCGGAG
CCGTACAAATGTACGGCCAGCAACGTCGGTTCGAGATGGCGCTCGATGACGCCAACTACCTCTGATAGTT
GAGTCGATACTTCGGCGATCACCGCTTCCCTCATGCGAAACGATCCTCATCCTGTCTCTTGATCAGATAT
TGATCCCCTGCGCCATCAGATCCTTGGCGGCAAGAAAGCCATCCAGTTTACTTTGCAGGGCTTCCCAACC
TTACCAGAGGGCGCCCCAGCTGGCAATTCCGGTTCGCTTGCTAAGCTTGCATGCCTGCAAGTCGACTCTA
GAGGAGCGGTGATCACAGGCAGCAACGCTCTGTCATCGTTACAATCAACATGCTACCCTCCGCGAGATCA
TCCGTGTTTCAAACCCGGCAGCTTAGTTGCCGTTCTTCCGAATAGCATCGGTAACATGAGCAAAGTCTGC
CGCCTTACAACGGCTCTCCCGCTGACGCCGTCCCGGACTGATGGGCTGCCTGTATCGAGTGGTGATTTTG
TGCCGAGCT
